Addgene plasmid #117336: pmiRGLO-ADGRL1-201
Purpose: Dual luciferase assay for miRNA-targeted UTR
Depositing lab: Volker Busskamp. Publication: Combined Experimental and System-Level Analyses Reveal the Complex Regulatory Network of miR-124 during Human Neurogenesis. Kutsche LK, Gysi DM, Fallmann J, Lenk K, Petri R, Swiersy A, Klapper SD, Pircs K, Khattak S, Stadler PF, Jakobsson J, Nowick K, Busskamp V. Cell Syst. 2018 Sep 28. pii: S2405-4712(18)30358-2. doi: 10.1016/j.cels.2018.08.011. PubMed 30292704.
Backbone
  Vector backbone: pmiRGLO
  Backbone manufacturer: Promega
  Backbone size w/o insert (bp): 7334
  Vector type: Mammalian Expression, Luciferase
  Selectable markers: Neomycin (select with G418)
Growth in bacteria
  Bacterial resistance: Ampicillin, 100 μg/mL
  Growth temperature: 37°C
  Growth strain: DH5alpha
  Copy number: High Copy
Gene/Insert
  Gene/Insert name: 3' UTR ADGRL1-201
  Species: H. sapiens (human)
  Insert size (bp): 3120
  Promoter: Murine PGK-1
  Tag / fusion protein: luciferase (N terminal on backbone)
  Cloning method: Gibson Cloning
  Sequencing primers: 5′ Fluc-F1 (AGAAGCTGCGCGGTGGTGTTGTG); 3′ T7terminal
Terms and licenses: Academic/Nonprofit Terms; Industry Terms: Not Available to Industry
Depositor comments: 5' NheI cloning site destroyed, 3' XbaI cloning site destroyed
How to cite: pmiRGLO-ADGRL1-201 was a gift from Volker Busskamp (Addgene plasmid # 117336 ; http://n2t.net/addgene:117336 ; RRID:Addgene_117336)
