[The description below was written by a language model from this plasmid's Addgene catalogue record and pLannotate feature annotations shown in this document.]
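Description:
pmiRGLO-ADGRL1-201 is a mammalian dual-luciferase reporter plasmid built on Promega's pmiRGLO backbone and designed to test whether a 3' UTR is subject to microRNA-mediated repression. It is propagated in E. coli from a high-copy ColE1/pUC-type origin under ampicillin selection (AmpR with its bla promoter), and a ColE1 cer site is annotated that helps keep the plasmid monomeric. For mammalian cells the record lists neomycin/G418 selection.

The test cassette consists of the mouse PGK-1 promoter driving the synthetic firefly luciferase gene luc2, followed by the roughly 3.1 kb 3' UTR of the human ADGRL1-201 transcript. This was inserted downstream of the luciferase coding sequence by Gibson assembly, destroying the NheI and XbaI cloning sites. The UTR itself is not annotated in the feature table but corresponds to the largely unlabelled stretch between luc2 and the residual multiple cloning site. Several small fragment hits in and around this region (ADH1 promoter, SET1, T7 terminator, large T antigen, M13 ori, bom, tnpA) are short sequence matches rather than functional elements. An SV40 polyadenylation signal lies downstream of the insert, although it is annotated on the opposite strand.

A second, independent unit uses the SV40 enhancer/early promoter to express human codon-optimised Renilla luciferase, followed closely by the neomycin phosphotransferase coding sequence and a synthetic poly(A) signal. Renilla activity serves as an internal normalisation control, so a drop in the firefly-to-Renilla ratio reports repression acting through the cloned UTR. The associated study concerns the miR-124 regulatory network during human neurogenesis, which suggests this UTR was tested as a candidate miR-124 target.
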