Features (pLannotate 1.2.2; 19 found; start..end, strand, type, name):
     53..552     +  promoter       PGK promoter: mouse phosphoglycerate kinase 1 promoter
    599..2251    +  CDS            luciferase: firefly luciferase synthetic luc2 version of the luciferase gene
   3212..3233    -  promoter       ADH1 promoter (fragment): S. cerevisiae ADH1; promoter for alcohol dehydrogenase 1
   5408..5431    +  misc_feature   MCS (fragment): pUC18/19 multiple cloning site
   5438..5487    +  CDS            SET1 (fragment): solubility-enhancement tag derived from T7 phage gene 10B
   5495..5514    +  terminator     T7 terminator (fragment): transcription terminator for bacteriophage T7 RNA polymerase
   5536..5657    -  polyA_signal   SV40 poly(A) signal: SV40 polyadenylation signal
   5680..5748    -  CDS            large T antigen (fragment): large T antigen from SV40 (simian virus 40)
   5753..5785    +  rep_origin     M13 ori (fragment): M13 bacteriophage origin of replication; arrow indicates direction of (+) strand synthesis
   5786..5837    -  misc_feature   bom (fragment): basis of mobility region from pBR322
   5902..6259    +  promoter       SV40 promoter: SV40 enhancer and early promoter
   6310..7242    +  CDS            hRluc: Renilla luciferase human codon-optimized
   7293..8085    +  CDS            NeoR/KanR (fragment): aminoglycoside phosphotransferase from Tn5; aph(3')-II (or nptII); confers resistance to neomycin, kanamycin, and G418 (Geneticin®)
   8149..8197    +  polyA_signal   poly(A) signal: synthetic polyadenylation signal
   8218..8310    -  CDS            tnpA (fragment): TN5P_ECOLX - Also known as tnp. Experimental evidence at protein level: Swiss-Prot protein existence level 1. Mediates transposition of transposon Tn5 by a 'cut and paste' mechanism. First, the monomeric transposase binds the 19 bp inverted DNA repeats flanking the transposon. Then, dimerization of the DNA- bound transposase creates a synaptic DNA complex. After nicking of the first DNA strand, excision of the transposon proceeds through a series of intermediates. The transposase then mediates the insertion of the transposon at a new site by strand transfer. The activity of the wild- type tran
   8353..8457    +  promoter       AmpR promoter: bla
   8458..9318    +  CDS            AmpR: β-lactamase; bla; confers resistance to ampicillin, carbenicillin, and related antibiotics
   9476..10064   -  rep_origin     ori: high-copy-number ColE1/pMB1/pBR322/pUC origin of replication
  10180..10463   +  misc_feature   cer region: ColE1-derived recombination site that helps to maintain plasmids as monomers
>Addgene plasmid #117336 | pmiRGLO-ADGRL1-201 | addgene full sequence | sequence record 231374 | Addgene NGS Result
AACCGCAGTACTCCGGCCACGATGCGTCCGGCGTAGAGGATCGAGATCTACCGGGTAGGGGAGGCGCTTT
TCCCAAGGCAGTCTGGAGCATGCGCTTTAGCAGCCCCGCTGGGCACTTGGCGCTACACAAGTGGCCTCTG
GCCTCGCACACATTCCACATCCACCGGTAGGCGCCAACCGGCTCCGTTCTTTGGTGGCCCCTTCGCGCCA
CCTTCTACTCCTCCCCTAGTCAGGAAGTTCCCCCCCGCCCCGCAGCTCGCGTCGTGCAGGACGTGACAAA
TGGAAGTAGCACGTCTCACTAGTCTCGTGCAGATGGACAGCACCGCTGAGCAATGGAAGCGGGTAGGCCT
TTGGGGCAGCGGCCAATAGCAGCTTTGCTCCTTCGCTTTCTGGGCTCAGAGGCTGGGAAGGGGTGGGTCC
GGGGGCGGGCTCAGGGGCGGGCTCAGGGGCGGGGCGGGCGCCCGAAGGTCCTCCGGAGGCCCGGCATTCT
GCACGCTTCAAAAGCGCACGTCTGCCGCGCTGTTCTCCTCTTCCTCATCTCCGGGCCTTTCGACCTGCAG
CCCAAGCTTGGCAATCCGGTACTGTTGGTAAAGCCACCATGGAAGATGCCAAAAACATTAAGAAGGGCCC
AGCGCCATTCTACCCACTCGAAGACGGGACCGCCGGCGAGCAGCTGCACAAAGCCATGAAGCGCTACGCC
CTGGTGCCCGGCACCATCGCCTTTACCGACGCACATATCGAGGTGGACATTACCTACGCCGAGTACTTCG
AGATGAGCGTTCGGCTGGCAGAAGCTATGAAGCGCTATGGGCTGAATACAAACCATCGGATCGTGGTGTG
CAGCGAGAATAGCTTGCAGTTCTTCATGCCCGTGTTGGGTGCCCTGTTCATCGGTGTGGCTGTGGCCCCA
GCTAACGACATCTACAACGAGCGCGAGCTGCTGAACAGCATGGGCATCAGCCAGCCCACCGTCGTATTCG
TGAGCAAGAAAGGGCTGCAAAAGATCCTCAACGTGCAAAAGAAGCTACCGATCATACAAAAGATCATCAT
CATGGATAGCAAGACCGACTACCAGGGCTTCCAAAGCATGTACACCTTCGTGACTTCCCATTTGCCACCC
GGCTTCAACGAGTACGACTTCGTGCCCGAGAGCTTCGACCGGGACAAAACCATCGCCCTGATCATGAACA
GTAGTGGCAGTACCGGATTGCCCAAGGGCGTAGCCCTACCGCACCGCACCGCTTGTGTCCGATTCAGTCA
TGCCCGCGACCCCATCTTCGGCAACCAGATCATCCCCGACACCGCTATCCTCAGCGTGGTGCCATTTCAC
CACGGCTTCGGCATGTTCACCACGCTGGGCTACTTGATCTGCGGCTTTCGGGTCGTGCTCATGTACCGCT
TCGAGGAGGAGCTATTCTTGCGCAGCTTGCAAGACTATAAGATTCAATCTGCCCTGCTGGTGCCCACACT
ATTTAGCTTCTTCGCTAAGAGCACTCTCATCGACAAGTACGACCTAAGCAACTTGCACGAGATCGCCAGC
GGCGGGGCGCCGCTCAGCAAGGAGGTAGGTGAGGCCGTGGCCAAACGCTTCCACCTACCAGGCATCCGCC
AGGGCTACGGCCTGACAGAAACAACCAGCGCCATTCTGATCACCCCCGAAGGGGACGACAAGCCTGGCGC
AGTAGGCAAGGTGGTGCCCTTCTTCGAGGCTAAGGTGGTGGACTTGGACACCGGTAAGACACTGGGTGTG
AACCAGCGCGGCGAGCTGTGCGTCCGTGGCCCCATGATCATGAGCGGCTACGTTAACAACCCCGAGGCTA
CAAACGCTCTCATCGACAAGGACGGCTGGCTGCACAGCGGCGACATCGCCTACTGGGACGAGGACGAGCA
CTTCTTCATCGTGGACCGGCTGAAGAGCCTGATCAAATACAAGGGCTACCAGGTAGCCCCAGCCGAACTG
GAGAGCATCCTGCTGCAACACCCCAACATCTTCGACGCCGGGGTCGCCGGCCTGCCCGACGACGATGCCG
GCGAGCTGCCCGCCGCAGTCGTCGTGCTGGAACACGGTAAAACCATGACCGAGAAGGAGATCGTGGACTA
TGTGGCCAGCCAGGTTACAACCGCCAAGAAGCTGCGCGGTGGTGTTGTGTTCGTGGACGAGGTGCCTAAA
GGACTGACCGGCAAGTTGGACGCCCGCAAGATCCGCGAGATTCTCATTAAGGCCAAGAAGGGCGGCAAGA
TCGCCGTGTAATTCTAGTTGTTTAAACGAGCTCGGGGCACCTCATGGACCAGGGGCTGGTGGCCCAGGCC
AGGGAGGGAACCCTGGGCAGGGCTCTGGTGGGAGAGGGAGACAGATGGAGGCAGTGGCTGGTGGGCCACT
CTCTCCAGGTGCCCCTCAGCCATGGGCCCTACAGTCCCCTCAGGGGACTCTAACCTGGGGGCCTGAGGTG
CCAGGGTTCACAGACAGGGTTTCCCACCAGCCACACGCACCAGCTCTATTTGGGGGAAGTGTAGTGAGGA
GGAGCCCAGAGGACCCCAGGGGAGTGAGGAGGGAGAACTTGGAAGGGTGCAGCCCACTTCCAGACTCTCC
CCTCTCCCACCCTTCTACCCTGTGAAGGGAAATGAGGGCTTTAGTTTCCTGGGCAGGGAGGGGCAGCTTC
TGAGGTTGCCAAAGGCCCCCACTGGATGGAACCTGTTAGCTGCTCCTCTCCGCAGCCAGAAATGCTGCCG
GCTGCACCCAGAGGGAGCAGTGAGGCAGGACAGATGGACAGGTTCCTCCTGCGCTGTAATTCCCTGCTCC
CTGGAGACTGGGAAAAGGCCGCAGGGCAGGGGGACTGGGCGGTGGTGGCTGGTGGTTTAAAGGTTGAACT
TTCTCTGAAGCTCCTTTCCCCTTGCTCTTGGTCCCTGCCCCGCAAGCAAACCTGCCCCCTCTGCCTCCCA
GTGCACCCAATGACCCCCTCCCTTGGGGCGACTCCTGATGAAGCACAACTCCCCGCAGGGCCCCCAGCCC
ACAGGGGTGGCCATATTTGGGCAGTTCCCAGTCCTGTGGGCTCGGCTATCTGGGGAGCAGATTTTGGGTC
TGGATCTCCCTGGGGAGTGGGTCCTGGGCTTGGATCTTTCCCTAGGGGGCCCTCTTACTCCTTCCTCTCT
CCTCCTCCTTCCCCATTGCTGTAAATATTTCAACGAAATGGAAAAGAAAAAAAAAAGACAAAAAAAAAAA
AAAAAGAAAAGAAAAAAAATCTCATCACTTGAAGCCACCGGGAGCCTGCGGCCCGGGCCAGCCCGGGCTT
TCTCCGGAGCAGAGCAGCGCTGCTGGCCTGGCAGCCAGGACTTCTCCGTGTACGTGCATCCCCAGTCCCC
GCCGGGGCGGGCGGGCCGCCAGAGCAGCTTTTTACAATCCAGAGACAGAAAACAAAATCTAGATGCAACA
GCGAAACAAAGAACCCATTTCCTTCCTGGCACCCGTTTCTGTCCCCTCCTTTCCTGCTCCGCCTGCCCGG
CATCATCAGCCCTTCTGGGGCGTGTACCTCTCACTGCCTGCCCCAGGACCAGAGGCCTGTCTCCCCCTTC
CCTCCCCACCGGCCCGGGGGAGACCTCTTCACACCCAAAGATGCTTTGTCAAGATGGCTGCGCTGTCCCT
TTGAGTTCCTGCTTCTTGTATATTGCTCTGGGGACTCTCGCCGGGGAAGATGGGGCTGATTTCCCACCTA
GAGAGGTTGATGGCAGAAGGAAAATGGGGAGGCACTGGGGTTGTGGAGGGCATGGGTATGGCTGAGGAGG
GTGCTGGGAACGGCAAGGCGGTCTGGGGGATGGGGAGGGGCAAAGGTGAGAGATCACCTTCCCTATCCTC
CACCTTCCCGCAGGGAAGACGAAGCCAGGTGCCAGGGCTGGGGTCGGGACACCCATGTTCTGGGCGGCTT
GACCCCAAATCCCAGACCCCGGAAGCTCCAGGCTCGGGATGTGTCCTGAGCACCTGTCCCGGCCCCCTCC
TCTCCAGCCTGTCAGGCCAGCCTCCCCAGCCCCCTTCCCTCAACTCTAGGGGCAGCATAGCCCCAGGCCA
CCCTAGCCCAGCCCCTGCATTGCCGTTTCCCCAGAGGTGGCCCCTCCACCTCTGCTCTGACCTCTCCCCA
TCTCTCTGCCCCTCCTTTTCTCACAAGTGCCATGAGTTTTCAAACATCTTCGGGTCTCAGCCTGCTGCTG
CCATGAACTTTGTTGGGTTAAGGGGGAGGGGCTCTAGGAAGGAACTGGGGGGAAGGGGACAGGTAGGTGG
CTGGAGGGACCCTTTTTGCTGCTAGAAAGCCCCTCCCTTCTCCCGGGGAGCTGGGGCTGGCTTGTCCCCA
TCAATTAGGGGAGAAGGGGTCAGACCAAAGATGGTGGTTTGTCCCGTGTAAGGGAACAGGTGTGGGGAAG
AGGTGGGGTTGGGTTCCAACTCTGGCTTTTTCTGGTAGAAAGGCCTAACCCATTACACCAGAAGACCATG
GGTGAAGTCTAGATGGGGAGGAGAAGTGAGGCCAGGGACAGTCTTGCCAGACGACTCTGAGGAGGGCAAG
GGACAGTTCCATGGCCCTTCCCGGACTGCACTAGGCTGGGAGCTCTGTTGTGTGGAGGGGTGGTCAGAGG
TCTGTGAAGAGCGGGCAGGAGGCATGAGCAGGCGAGGAGCTGGCCTGTCCCGGGAAGCAGCCCAGCCTGT
GGCTGCCCCCGACACCAGGAGGAGGGCCAGGAGAGTTCCAGGGGGCTGAGGCACACAGAGAGGCCAACTT
CCTCCCTGCCCAGCCTTCCTTGTATCTCTCCAGACTCGGACAATCAAAGGGAGAGAGGGTGTATCGGGTC
CTGTTCCAGCCGGCATCGCCGGGTGGCTTCCAGGCCTCAGAGCTGTGTGGCAGGGCCCCCTGCTGGGGCT
GGACATCACTGCAGTCCAGTGCAAAGCCGCCCCCAGAGCCCAGGTGTCCCCCCAACCTAACCAGACCTGG
TGCCTTGACGCCCCCACCCCAGCTGGGACGGTACAGAGAAGGGTCTTGGTTTCCTCTCCTACTCCCTTCC
TTAGGCTCCTGAACTCGTTTGCTCCTAAATCTTGTTAATTCTTTTTCTCTGGATTTTGGTTTCTTTTGGC
TTTCCCTTGCCTTCCCCTTTCTCTGTCTCCAACACTCTTTCCCCATGTCTTTCTGGCTGTCTCTATGTTC
CTCTTCTCTTATCCTCAACTTTCTGTCCATTCGGGCCTCCTCCCCACCTCCCACGCCCCAGCCCCTCCCT
CCTTGGTCTCCTTTTCGATATGCCAAACCAATTTTGGGTCGAGTGCATTTAACGAGAACAAAACAAAAGG
CTCATAACAACAAGAACGTTTCAGAAAAAAACAAAAAGTTTTAAAAAAATTGTTGAGTCAAAAAGTCAAA
CAATAAAGAAATTAAGAAGTCGACCTGCAGGCATGCAAGCTGATCCGGCTGCTAACAAAGCCCGAAAGGA
AGCTGAGTTGGCTGCTGCCACCGCTGAGCAATAACTAGCATAACCCCTTGGGGCGGCCGCTTCGAGCAGA
CATGATAAGATACATTGATGAGTTTGGACAAACCACAACTAGAATGCAGTGAAAAAAATGCTTTATTTGT
GAAATTTGTGATGCTATTGCTTTATTTGTAACCATTATAAGCTGCAATAAACAAGTTAACAACAACAATT
GCATTCATTTTATGTTTCAGGTTCAGGGGGAGATGTGGGAGGTTTTTTTAAGCAAGTAAAACCTCTACAA
ATGTGGTAAAATCGAATTTTAACAAAATATTAACGCTTACAATTTCCTGATGCGGTATTTTCTCCTTACG
CATCTGTGCGGTATTTCACACCGCATACGCGGATCTGCGCAGCACCATGGCCTGAAATAACCTCTGAAAG
AGGAACTTGGTTAGGTACCTTCTGAGGCGGAAAGAACCAGCTGTGGAATGTGTGTCAGTTAGGGTGTGGA
AAGTCCCCAGGCTCCCCAGCAGGCAGAAGTATGCAAAGCATGCATCTCAATTAGTCAGCAACCAGGTGTG
GAAAGTCCCCAGGCTCCCCAGCAGGCAGAAGTATGCAAAGCATGCATCTCAATTAGTCAGCAACCATAGT
CCCGCCCCTAACTCCGCCCATCCCGCCCCTAACTCCGCCCAGTTCCGCCCATTCTCCGCCCCATGGCTGA
CTAATTTTTTTTATTTATGCAGAGGCCGAGGCCGCCTCGGCCTCTGAGCTATTCCAGAAGTAGTGAGGAG
GCTTTTTTGGAGGCCTAGGCTTTTGCAAAAAGCTTGATTCTTCTGACACAACAGTCTCGAACCAAAGGCT
GGAGCCACCATGGCTTCCAAGGTGTACGACCCCGAGCAACGCAAACGCATGATCACTGGGCCTCAGTGGT
GGGCTCGCTGCAAGCAAATGAACGTGCTGGACTCCTTCATCAACTACTATGATTCCGAGAAGCACGCCGA
GAACGCCGTGATTTTTCTGCATGGTAACGCTGCCTCCAGCTACCTGTGGAGGCACGTCGTGCCTCACATC
GAGCCCGTGGCTAGATGCATCATCCCTGATCTGATCGGAATGGGTAAGTCCGGCAAGAGCGGGAATGGCT
CATATCGCCTCCTGGATCACTACAAGTACCTCACCGCTTGGTTCGAGCTGCTGAACCTTCCAAAGAAAAT
CATCTTTGTGGGCCACGACTGGGGGGCTTGTCTGGCCTTTCACTACTCCTACGAGCACCAAGACAAGATC
AAGGCCATCGTCCATGCTGAGAGTGTCGTGGACGTGATCGAGTCCTGGGACGAGTGGCCTGACATCGAGG
AGGATATCGCCCTGATCAAGAGCGAAGAGGGCGAGAAAATGGTGCTTGAGAATAACTTCTTCGTCGAGAC
CATGCTCCCAAGCAAGATCATGCGGAAACTGGAGCCTGAGGAGTTCGCTGCCTACCTGGAGCCATTCAAG
GAGAAGGGCGAGGTTAGACGGCCTACCCTCTCCTGGCCTCGCGAGATCCCTCTCGTTAAGGGAGGCAAGC
CCGACGTCGTCCAGATTGTCCGCAACTACAACGCCTACCTTCGGGCCAGCGACGATCTGCCTAAGATGTT
CATCGAGTCCGACCCTGGGTTCTTTTCCAACGCTATTGTCGAGGGAGCTAAGAAGTTCCCTAACACCGAG
TTCGTGAAGGTGAAGGGCCTCCACTTCAGCCAGGAGGACGCTCCAGATGAAATGGGTAAGTACATCAAGA
GCTTCGTGGAGCGCGTGCTGAAGAACGAGCAGACCGGTGGTGGGAGCGGAGGTGGCGGATCAGGTGGCGG
AGGCTCCGGAGGGATTGAACAAGATGGATTGCACGCAGGTTCTCCGGCCGCTTGGGTGGAGAGGCTATTC
GGCTATGACTGGGCACAACAGACAATCGGCTGCTCTGATGCCGCCGTGTTCCGGCTGTCAGCGCAGGGGC
GCCCGGTTCTTTTTGTCAAGACCGACCTGTCCGGTGCCCTGAATGAACTGCAGGACGAGGCAGCGCGGCT
ATCGTGGCTGGCCACGACGGGCGTTCCTTGCGCAGCTGTGCTCGACGTTGTCACTGAAGCGGGAAGGGAC
TGGCTGCTATTGGGCGAAGTGCCGGGGCAGGATCTCCTGTCATCTCACCTTGCTCCTGCCGAGAAAGTAT
CCATCATGGCTGATGCAATGCGGCGGCTGCATACGCTTGATCCGGCTACCTGCCCATTCGACCACCAAGC
GAAACATCGCATCGAGCGAGCACGTACTCGGATGGAAGCCGGTCTTGTCGATCAGGATGATCTGGACGAA
GAGCATCAGGGGCTCGCGCCAGCCGAACTGTTCGCCAGGCTCAAGGCGCGCATGCCCGACGGCGAGGATC
TCGTCGTGACCCATGGCGATGCCTGCTTGCCGAATATCATGGTGGAAAATGGCCGCTTTTCTGGATTCAT
CGACTGTGGCCGGCTGGGTGTGGCGGACCGCTATCAGGACATAGCGTTGGCTACCCGTGATATTGCTGAA
GAGCTTGGCGGCGAATGGGCTGACCGCTTCCTCGTGCTTTACGGTATCGCCGCTCCCGATTCGCAGCGCA
TCGCCTTCTATCGCCTTCTTGACGAGTTCTTCTGAGCGGGACTCTGGGGTTCGAAATGACCGACCAAGCG
ACGCCCAACCTGCCATCACGATGGCCGCAATAAAATATCTTTATTTTCATTACATCTGTGTGTTGGTTTT
TTGTGTGAATCGATAGCGATAAGGATCCTCTTTGCGCTTGCGTTTTCCCTTGTCCAGATAGCCCAGTAGC
TGACATTCATCCGGGGTCAGCACCGTTTCTGCGGACTGGCTTTCTACGTAATGGTTTCTTAGACGTCAGG
TGGCACTTTTCGGGGAAATGTGCGCGGAACCCCTATTTGTTTATTTTTCTAAATACATTCAAATATGTAT
CCGCTCATGAGACAATAACCCTGATAAATGCTTCAATAATATTGAAAAAGGAAGAGTATGAGTATTCAAC
ATTTCCGTGTCGCCCTTATTCCCTTTTTTGCGGCATTTTGCCTTCCTGTTTTTGCTCACCCAGAAACGCT
GGTGAAAGTAAAAGATGCTGAAGATCAGTTGGGTGCACGAGTGGGTTACATCGAACTGGATCTCAACAGC
GGTAAGATCCTTGAGAGTTTTCGCCCCGAAGAACGTTTTCCAATGATGAGCACTTTCAAAGTTCTGCTAT
GTGGCGCGGTATTATCCCGTATTGACGCCGGGCAAGAGCAACTCGGTCGCCGCATACACTATTCTCAGAA
TGACTTGGTTGAGTACTCACCAGTCACAGAAAAGCATCTTACGGATGGCATGACAGTAAGAGAATTATGC
AGTGCTGCCATAACCATGAGTGATAACACTGCGGCCAACTTACTTCTGACAACTATCGGAGGACCGAAGG
AGCTAACCGCTTTTTTGCACAACATGGGGGATCATGTAACTCGCCTTGATCGTTGGGAACCGGAGCTGAA
TGAAGCCATACCAAACGACGAGCGTGACACCACGATGCCTGTAGCAATGGCAACAACGTTGCGCAAACTA
TTAACTGGCGAACTACTTACTCTAGCTTCCCGGCAACAATTAATAGACTGGATGGAGGCGGATAAAGTTG
CAGGACCACTTCTGCGCTCGGCCCTTCCGGCTGGCTGGTTTATTGCTGATAAATCTGGAGCCGGTGAGCG
TGGGTCTCGCGGTATCATTGCAGCACTGGGGCCAGATGGTAAGCCCTCCCGTATCGTAGTTATCTACACG
ACGGGGAGTCAGGCAACTATGGATGAACGAAATAGACAGATCGCTGAGATAGGTGCCTCACTGATTAAGC
ATTGGTAATTCGAAATGACCGACCAAGCGACGCCCAACCGGTATCAGCTCACTCAAAGGCGGTAATACGG
TTATCCACAGAATCAGGGGATAACGCAGGAAAGAACATGTGAGCAAAAGGCCAGCAAAAGGCCAGGAACC
GTAAAAAGGCCGCGTTGCTGGCGTTTTTCCATAGGCTCCGCCCCCCTGACGAGCATCACAAAAATCGACG
CTCAAGTCAGAGGTGGCGAAACCCGACAGGACTATAAAGATACCAGGCGTTTCCCCCTGGAAGCTCCCTC
GTGCGCTCTCCTGTTCCGACCCTGCCGCTTACCGGATACCTGTCCGCCTTTCTCCCTTCGGGAAGCGTGG
CGCTTTCTCATAGCTCACGCTGTAGGTATCTCAGTTCGGTGTAGGTCGTTCGCTCCAAGCTGGGCTGTGT
GCACGAACCCCCCGTTCAGCCCGACCGCTGCGCCTTATCCGGTAACTATCGTCTTGAGTCCAACCCGGTA
AGACACGACTTATCGCCACTGGCAGCAGCCACTGGTAACAGGATTAGCAGAGCGAGGTATGTAGGCGGTG
CTACAGAGTTCTTGAAGTGGTGGCCTAACTACGGCTACACTAGAAGGACAGTATTTGGTATCTGCGCTCT
GCTGAAGCCAGTTACCTTCGGAAAAAGAGTTGGTAGCTCTTGATCCGGCAAACAAACCACCGCTGGTAGC
GGTGGTTTTTTTGTTTGCAAGCAGCAGATTACGCGCAGAAAAAAAGGATTTCAAGAAGATCCTTTGATCT
TTTCTACGGGGTCTGACGCTCAGTGGAACGAAAACTCACGTTAAGGGATTTTGGTCATGAGATTATCAAA
AAGGATCTTCACCTAGATCCTTTTATAGTCCGGAAATACAGGAACGCACGCTGGATGGCCCTTCGCTGGG
ATGGTGAAACCATGAAAAATGGCAGCTTCAGTGGATTAAGTGGGGGTAATGTGGCCTGTACCCTCTGGTT
GCATAGGTATTCATACGGTTAAAATTTATCAGGCGCGATTGCGGCAGTTTTTCGGGTGGTTTGTTGCCAT
TTTTACCTGTCTGCTGCCGTGATCGCGCTGAACGCGTTTTAGCGGTGCGTACAATTAAGGGATTATGGTA
AATCCACTTACTGTCTGCCCTCGTAGCCATCGAGATA
